Addgene plasmid #228385: Lmir_cytGluRS_TP_pK7fWG2_IVD_FP611
Purpose: Expresses N-term transit peptide from Lophophytum mirabile cytoplasmic Glutamate aminoacyl-tRNA synthetase (TRINITY_DN2194_c0_g1_i3); determination of L. mirabile cytoplasmic GluRS target localization
Depositing lab: Daniel Sloan. Depositing organization: Colorado State University, Fort Collins.
Backbone
  Vector backbone: pK7fWG2_IVDFP611
  Vector type: Plant Expression
Growth in bacteria
  Bacterial resistance: Spectinomycin, 50 μg/mL
  Growth temperature: 37°C
  Growth strain: DH5alpha
  Copy number: High Copy
Gene/Insert
  Gene/Insert name: N-terminal transit peptide from L. mirabile cytoplasmic GluRS (TRINITY_DN2194_c0_g1_i3)
  Species: Lophophytum mirabile
  Tag / fusion protein: Green Florescent Protien (C terminal on insert)
  Cloning method: Gateway Cloning
Terms and licenses: Academic/Nonprofit Terms; Industry Terms
How to cite: Lmir_cytGluRS_TP_pK7fWG2_IVD_FP611 was a gift from Daniel Sloan (Addgene plasmid # 228385 ; http://n2t.net/addgene:228385 ; RRID:Addgene_228385)
