[The description below was written by a language model from this plasmid's Addgene catalogue record and pLannotate feature annotations shown in this document.]
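Description:
Lmir_cytGluRS_TP_pK7fWG2_IVD_FP611 is a 12.7 kb plant-expression binary vector built on the pK7fWG2_IVDFP611 backbone, designed to test where the N-terminal transit peptide of the cytoplasmic glutamyl-tRNA synthetase (GluRS) from the parasitic plant Lophophytum mirabile directs a protein within plant cells. The backbone carries a high-copy ColE1/pUC-type origin with the pBR322 bom site for propagation in E. coli. It also carries the pVS1 oriV, RepA and StaA functions, which allow replication and stable maintenance in Agrobacterium. Bacterial selection is by spectinomycin through the aadA (SmR) gene.

Three expression units lie between the nopaline-type right and left T-DNA border repeats. The test cassette uses a CaMV 35S promoter with a fragment of the TMV Ω translational enhancer. This is followed by attB1 and attB2 sites left by Gateway recombination, which flank a roughly 270 bp unannotated interval corresponding to the transit peptide insert. That insert is fused at its C-terminus to EGFP and terminated by a CaMV poly(A) signal. A second cassette, driven by an enhanced 35S promoter with a duplicated enhancer, expresses an N-terminal fragment of Arabidopsis isovaleryl-CoA dehydrogenase (IVD) fused to the red fluorescent protein eqFP611. It is also flanked by attB sites and followed by a CaMV poly(A) signal. The record does not state this cassette's role, but it presumably provides an internal red organelle marker, most likely mitochondrial, against which the green signal can be compared in the same cell. The third unit is a NOS promoter–nptII–NOS terminator cassette that gives kanamycin selection of transformed plant tissue. The stated use is determining the subcellular targeting of the L. mirabile cytoplasmic GluRS by fluorescence co-localization.
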