Features (pLannotate 1.2.2; 34 found; start..end, strand, type, name):
      1..589     +  rep_origin     ori: high-copy-number ColE1/pMB1/pBR322/pUC origin of replication
    775..915     -  misc_feature   bom: basis of mobility region from pBR322
   1017..1056    -  CDS            rop (fragment): Rop protein, which maintains plasmids at low copy number; rop
   1259..1453    -  rep_origin     pVS1 oriV: origin of replication for the Pseudomonas plasmid pVS1 (Heeb et al., 2000)
   1519..2592    -  CDS            pVS1 RepA: replication protein from the Pseudomonas plasmid pVS1 (Heeb et al., 2000)
   3021..3650    -  CDS            pVS1 StaA: stability protein from the Pseudomonas plasmid pVS1 (Heeb et al., 2000)
   4210..4611    -  CDS            Y4CG_SINFN (fragment): Protein inferred from homology: Swiss-Prot protein existence level 3. From Sinorhizobium fredii (strain NBRC 101917 / NGR234).
   4981..5005    -  misc_feature   RB T-DNA repeat: right border repeat from nopaline C58 T-DNA
   5054..5266    +  CDS            IBMP_CAMVB (fragment): Experimental evidence at protein level: Swiss-Prot protein existence level 1. Enhances the ribosomal termination-reinitiation event leading to the translation of major open reading frames on the polycistronic viral RNAs. From Cauliflower mosaic virus (strain Bari 1) (CaMV).
   5348..6019    +  promoter       CaMV 35S promoter (enhanced): cauliflower mosaic virus 35S promoter with a duplicated enhancer region
   6031..6055    +  protein_bind   attB1: mutant version of attB; recombination site for the Gateway® BP reaction BP Clonase™
   6076..6231    +  CDS            IVD (fragment): IVD_ARATH - Experimental evidence at protein level: Swiss-Prot protein existence level 1. Involved in degradation of the branched-chain amino acids, phytol and lysine for the supply of carbon and electrons to the ETF/ETFQO complex during dark-induced sugar starvation. From Arabidopsis thaliana (Mouse-ear cress).
   6235..6927    +  CDS            eqFP611: eqFP611 is a basic (constitutively fluorescent) red fluorescent protein published in 2002, derived from Entacmaea quadricolor. It has very low acid sensitivity.
   6947..6971    -  protein_bind   attB2: mutant version of attB; recombination site for the Gateway® BP reaction BP Clonase™
   6973..7000    +  CDS            3xHA (fragment): three tandem HA epitope tags
   7041..7077    +  ncRNA          PK1-TEV CVMV: Accession: RF01102 - 5'-leader pseudoknot of TEV/CVMV
   7204..7233    +  misc_feature   MCS (fragment): pUC18/19 multiple cloning site
   7279..7438    +  polyA_signal   CaMV poly(A) signal (fragment): cauliflower mosaic virus polyadenylation signal
   7439..7459    +  misc_feature   MCS (fragment): pUC18/19 multiple cloning site
   7902..8246    +  promoter       CaMV 35S promoter: strong constitutive promoter from cauliflower mosaic virus
   8199..8245    +  promoter       minimal CaMV 35S promoter: minimal 35S promoter from cauliflower mosaic virus
   8278..8303    +  misc_feature   TMV Ω (fragment): translational enhancer from the tobacco mosaic virus 5'-leader sequence (Gallie et al., 1988)
   8346..8370    +  protein_bind   attB1: mutant version of attB; recombination site for the Gateway® BP reaction BP Clonase™
   8644..8668    -  protein_bind   attB2: mutant version of attB; recombination site for the Gateway® BP reaction BP Clonase™
   8676..9395    +  CDS            EGFP: the original enhanced GFP (Yang et al., 1996) mammalian codon-optimized
   9460..9619    +  polyA_signal   CaMV poly(A) signal (fragment): cauliflower mosaic virus polyadenylation signal
   9646..9668    -  misc_feature   MCS (fragment): pUC18/19 multiple cloning site
   9761..9940    +  promoter       NOS promoter: nopaline synthase promoter
   9974..10765   +  CDS            neo: KKA2_KLEPN - Also known as kan, nptII. Experimental evidence at protein level: Swiss-Prot protein existence level 1. Resistance to kanamycin, neomycin, paromomycin, ribostamycin, butirosin and gentamicin B. From Klebsiella pneumoniae.
  10808..11060   +  terminator     NOS terminator: nopaline synthase terminator and poly(A) signal
  11153..11177   -  misc_feature   LB T-DNA repeat: left border repeat from nopaline C58 T-DNA
  11436..11459   +  promoter       Pc promoter (fragment): intI1 (promoter lies within the coding sequence); class 1 integron promoter
  11635..11691   +  CDS            GmR (fragment): gentamycin acetyltransferase; aacC1; confers resistance to gentamycin
  11702..12489   +  CDS            SmR (fragment): aminoglycoside adenylyltransferase (Murphy, 1985); aadA; confers resistance to spectinomycin and streptomycin
>Addgene plasmid #228385 | Lmir_cytGluRS_TP_pK7fWG2_IVD_FP611 | addgene full sequence | sequence record 455876 | Addgene NGS Result
TTGAGATCCTTTTTTTCTGCGCGTAATCTGCTGCTTGCAAACAAAAAAACCACCGCTACCAGCGGTGGTT
TGTTTGCCGGATCAAGAGCTACCAACTCTTTTTCCGAAGGTAACTGGCTTCAGCAGAGCGCAGATACCAA
ATACTGTCCTTCTAGTGTAGCCGTAGTTAGGCCACCACTTCAAGAACTCTGTAGCACCGCCTACATACCT
CGCTCTGCTAATCCTGTTACCAGTGGCTGCTGCCAGTGGCGATAAGTCGTGTCTTACCGGGTTGGACTCA
AGACGATAGTTACCGGATAAGGCGCAGCGGTCGGGCTGAACGGGGGGTTCGTGCACACAGCCCAGCTTGG
AGCGAACGACCTACACCGAACTGAGATACCTACAGCGTGAGCTATGAGAAAGCGCCACGCTTCCCGAAGG
GAGAAAGGCGGACAGGTATCCGGTAAGCGGCAGGGTCGGAACAGGAGAGCGCACGAGGGAGCTTCCAGGG
GGAAACGCCTGGTATCTTTATAGTCCTGTCGGGTTTCGCCACCTCTGACTTGAGCGTCGATTTTTGTGAT
GCTCGTCAGGGGGGCGGAGCCTATGGAAAAACGCCAGCAACGCGGCCTTTTTACGGTTCCTGGCCTTTTG
CTGGCCTTTTGCTCACATGTTCTTTCCTGCGTTATCCCCTGATTCTGTGGATAACCGTATTACCGCCTTT
GAGTGAGCTGATACCGCTCGCCGCAGCCGAACGACCGAGCGCAGCGAGTCAGTGAGCGAGGAAGCGGAAG
AGCGCCTGATGCGGTATTTTCTCCTTACGCATCTGTGCGGTATTTCACACCGCATATGGTGCACTCTCAG
TACAATCTGCTCTGATGCCGCATAGTTAAGCCAGTATACACTCCGCTATCGCTACGTGACTGGGTCATGG
CTGCGCCCCGACACCCGCCAACACCCGCTGACGCGCCCTGACGGGCTTGTCTGCTCCCGGCATCCGCTTA
CAGACAAGCTGTGACCGTCTCCGGGAGCTGCATGTGTCAGAGGTTTTCACCGTCATCACCGAAACGCGCG
AGGCAGGGTGCCTTGATGTGGGCGCCGGCGGTCGAGTGGCGACGGCGCGGCTTGTCCGCGCCCTGGTAGA
TTGCCTGGCCGTAGGCCAGCCATTTTTGAGCGGCCAGCGGCCGCGATAGGCCGACGCGAAGCGGCGGGGC
GTAGGGAGCGCAGCGACCGAAGGGTAGGCGCTTTTTGCAGCTCTTCGGCTGTGCGCTGGCCAGACAGTTA
TGCACAGGCCAGGCGGGTTTTAAGAGTTTTAATAAGTTTTAAAGAGTTTTAGGCGGAAAAATCGCCTTTT
TTCTCTTTTATATCAGTCACTTACATGTGTGACCGGTTCCCAATGTACGGCTTTGGGTTCCCAATGTACG
GGTTCCGGTTCCCAATGTACGGCTTTGGGTTCCCAATGTACGTGCTATCCACAGGAAAGAGACCTTTTCG
ACCTTTTTCCCCTGCTAGGGCAATTTGCCCTAGCATCTGCTCCGTACATTAGGAACCGGCGGATGCTTCG
CCCTCGATCAGGTTGCGGTAGCGCATGACTAGGATCGGGCCAGCCTGCCCCGCCTCCTCCTTCAAATCGT
ACTCCGGCAGGTCATTTGACCCGATCAGCTTGCGCACGGTGAAACAGAACTTCTTGAACTCTCCGGCGCT
GCCACTGCGTTCGTAGATCGTCTTGAACAACCATCTGGCTTCTGCCTTGCCTGCGGCGCGGCGTGCCAGG
CGGTAGAGAAAACGGCCGATGCCGGGATCGATCAAAAAGTAATCGGGGTGAACCGTCAGCACGTCCGGGT
TCTTGCCTTCTGTGATCTCGCGGTACATCCAATCAGCTAGCTCGATCTCGATGTACTCCGGCCGCCCGGT
TTCGCTCTTTACGATCTTGTAGCGGCTAATCAAGGCTTCACCCTCGGATACCGTCACCAGGCGGCCGTTC
TTGGCCTTCTTCGTACGCTGCATGGCAACGTGCGTGGTGTTTAACCGAATGCAGGTTTCTACCAGGTCGT
CTTTCTGCTTTCCGCCATCGGCTCGCCGGCAGAACTTGAGTACGTCCGCAACGTGTGGACGGAACACGCG
GCCGGGCTTGTCTCCCTTCCCTTCCCGGTATCGGTTCATGGATTCGGTTAGATGGGAAACCGCCATCAGT
ACCAGGTCGTAATCCCACACACTGGCCATGCCGGCCGGCCCTGCGGAAACCTCTACGTGCCCGTCTGGAA
GCTCGTAGCGGATCACCTCGCCAGCTCGTCGGTCACGCTTCGACAGACGGAAAACGGCCACGTCCATGAT
GCTGCGACTATCGCGGGTGCCCACGTCATAGAGCATCGGAACGAAAAAATCTGGTTGCTCGTCGCCCTTG
GGCGGCTTCCTAATCGACGGCGCACCGGCTGCCGGCGGTTGCCGGGATTCTTTGCGGATTCGATCAGCGG
CCGCTTGCCACGATTCACCGGGGCGTGCTTCTGCCTCGATGCGTTGCCGCTGGGCGGCCTGCGCGGCCTT
CAACTTCTCCACCAGGTCATCACCCAGCGCCGCGCCGATTTGTACCGGGCCGGATGGTTTGCGACCGCTC
ACGCCGATTCCTCGGGCTTGGGGGTTCCAGTGCCATTGCAGGGCCGGCAGACAACCCAGCCGCTTACGCC
TGGCCAACCGCCCGTTCCTCCACACATGGGGCATTCCACGGCGTCGGTGCCTGGTTGTTCTTGATTTTCC
ATGCCGCCTCCTTTAGCCGCTAAAATTCATCTACTCATTTATTCATTTGCTCATTTACTCTGGTAGCTGC
GCGATGTATTCAGATAGCAGCTCGGTAATGGTCTTGCCTTGGCGTACCGCGTACATCTTCAGCTTGGTGT
GATCCTCCGCCGGCAACTGAAAGTTGACCCGCTTCATGGCTGGCGTGTCTGCCAGGCTGGCCAACGTTGC
AGCCTTGCTGCTGCGTGCGCTCGGACGGCCGGCACTTAGCGTGTTTGTGCTTTTGCTCATTTTCTCTTTA
CCTCATTAACTCAAATGAGTTTTGATTTAATTTCAGCGGCCAGCGCCTGGACCTCGCGGGCAGCGTCGCC
CTCGGGTTCTGATTCAAGAACGGTTGTGCCGGCGGCGGCAGTGCCTGGGTAGCTCACGCGCTGCGTGATA
CGGGACTCAAGAATGGGCAGCTCGTACCCGGCCAGCGCCTCGGCAACCTCACCGCCGATGCGCGTGCCTT
TGATCGCCCGCGACACGACAAAGGCCGCTTGTAGCCTTCCATCCGTGACCTCAATGCGCTGCTTAACCAG
CTCCACCAGGTCGGCGGTGGCCCATATGTCGTAAGGGCTTGGCTGCACCGGAATCAGCACGAAGTCGGCT
GCCTTGATCGCGGACACAGCCAAGTCCGCCGCCTGGGGCGCTCCGTCGATCACTACGAAGTCGCGCCGGC
CGATGGCCTTCACGTCGCGGTCAATCGTCGGGCGGTCGATGCCGACAACGGTTAGCGGTTGATCTTCCCG
CACGGCCGCCCAATCGCGGGCACTGCCCTGGGGATCGGAATCGACTAACAGAACATCGGCCCCGGCGAGT
TGCAGGGCGCGGGCTAGATGGGTTGCGATGGTCGTCTTGCCTGACCCGCCTTTCTGGTTAAGTACAGCGA
TAACCTTCATGCGTTCCCCTTGCGTATTTGTTTATTTACTCATCGCATCATATACGCAGCGACCGCATGA
CGCAAGCTGTTTTACTCAAATACACATCACCTTTTTAGACGGCGGCGCTCGGTTTCTTCAGCGGCCAAGC
TGGCCGGCCAGGCCGCCAGCTTGGCATCAGACAAACCGGCCAGGATTTCATGCAGCCGCACGGTTGAGAC
GTGCGCGGGCGGCTCGAACACGTACCCGGCCGCGATCATCTCCGCCTCGATCTCTTCGGTAATGAAAAAC
GGTTCGTCCTGGCCGTCCTGGTGCGGTTTCATGCTTGTTCCTCTTGGCGTTCATTCTCGGCGGCCGCCAG
GGCGTCGGCCTCGGTCAATGCGTCCTCACGGAAGGCACCGCGCCGCCTGGCCTCGGTGGGCGTCACTTCC
TCGCTGCGCTCAAGTGCGCGGTACAGGGTCGAGCGATGCACGCCAAGCAGTGCAGCCGCCTCTTTCACGG
TGCGGCCTTCCTGGTCGATCAGCTCGCGGGCGTGCGCGATCTGTGCCGGGGTGAGGGTAGGGCGGGGGCC
AAACTTCACGCCTCGGGCCTTGGCGGCCTCGCGCCCGCTCCGGGTGCGGTCGATGATTAGGGAACGCTCG
AACTCGGCAATGCCGGCGAACACGGTCAACACCATGCGGCCGGCCGGCGTGGTGGTGTCGGCCCACGGCT
CTGCCAGGCTACGCAGGCCCGCGCCGGCCTCCTGGATGCGCTCGGCAATGTCCAGTAGGTCGCGGGTGCT
GCGGGCCAGGCGGTCTAGCCTGGTCACTGTCACAACGTCGCCAGGGCGTAGGTGGTCAAGCATCCTGGCC
AGCTCCGGGCGGTCGCGCCTGGTGCCGGTGATCTTCTCGGAAAACAGCTTGGTGCAGCCGGCCGCGTGCA
GTTCGGCCCGTTGGTTGGTCAAGTCCTGGTCGTCGGTGCTGACGCGGGCATAGCCCAGCAGGCCAGCGGC
GGCGCTCTTGTTCATGGCGTAATGTCTCCGGTTCTAGTCGCAAGTATTCTACTTTATGCGACTAAAACAC
GCGACAAGAAAACGCCAGGAAAAGGGCAGGGCGGCAGCCTGTCGCGTAACTTAGGACTTGTGCGACATGT
CGTTTTCAGAAGACGGCTGCACTGAACGTCAGAAGCCGACTGCACTATAGCAGCGGAGGGGTTGGATCAA
AGTACTTTAAAGTACTTTAAAGTACTTTAAAGTACTTTGATCCCGAGGGGAACCCTGTGGTTGGCATGCA
CATACAAATGGACGAACGGATAAACCTTTTCACGCCCTTTTAAATATCCGATTATTCTAATAAACGCTCT
TTTCTCTTAGGTTTACCCGCCAATATATCCTGTCAAACACTGATAGTTTAAACTGAAGGCGGGAAACGAC
AATCTGATCCAAGCTCAAGCTAAGCTTGAGCTCTCCCATATGGTCGACTAGAGCCAAGCTGATCTCCTTT
GCCCCGGAGATCACCATGGACGACTTTCTCTATCTCTACGATCTAGGAAGAAAGTTCGACGGAGAAGGTG
ACGATACCATGTTCACCACCGATAATGAGAAGATTAGCCTCTTCAATTTCAGAAAGAATGCTGACCCACA
GATGGTTAGAGAGGCTGCAGGTCAACATGGTGGAGCACGACACACTTGTCTACTCCAAAAATATCAAAGA
TACAGTCTCAGAAGACCAAAGGGCAATTGAGACTTTTCAACAAAGGGTAATATCCGGAAACCTCCTCGGA
TTCCATTGCCCAGCTATCTGTCACTTTATTGTGAAGATAGTGGAAAAGGAAGGTGGCTCCTACAAATGCC
ATCATTGCGATAAAGGAAAGGCCATCGTTGAAGATGCCTCTGCCGACAGTGGTCCCAAAGATGGACCCCC
ACCCACGAGGAGCATCGTGGAAAAAGAAGACGTTCCAACCACGTCTTCAAAGCAAGTGGATTGATGTGAT
AACATGGTGGAGCACGACACACTTGTCTACTCCAAAAATATCAAAGATACAGTCTCAGAAGACCAAAGGG
CAATTGAGACTTTTCAACAAAGGGTAATATCCGGAAACCTCCTCGGATTCCATTGCCCAGCTATCTGTCA
CTTTATTGTGAAGATAGTGGAAAAGGAAGGTGGCTCCTACAAATGCCATCATTGCGATAAAGGAAAGGCC
ATCGTTGAAGATGCCTCTGCCGACAGTGGTCCCAAAGATGGACCCCCACCCACGAGGAGCATCGTGGAAA
AAGAAGACGTTCCAACCACGTCTTCAAAGCAAGTGGATTGATGTGATATCTCCACTGACGTAAGGGATGA
CGCACAATCCCACTATCCTTCGCAAGACCCTTCCTCTATATAAGGAAGTTCATTTCATTTGGAGAGGACC
TCGAGAATTCACAAGTTTGTACAAAAAAGCAGGCTCCGCGGCCGCCCCCTTCACCATGCAGAGGTTTTTC
TCCGCCAGATCGATTCTCGGTTACGCCGTCAAGACGCGGAGGAGGTCTTTCTCTTCTCGTTCTTCGTCTC
TCCTATTCGACGACACTCAGTTACAGTTTAAAGAAAGTGTATCCAAGTTTGCGCAAGATAGGATCCCGCA
CGGGATGAACTCACTGATCAAGGAAAATATGCGTATGATGGTGGTCATGGAAGGTTCGGTCAACGGCTAC
CAATTCAAATGCACAGGTGAAGGAGATGGCAATCCATACATGGGAACTCAAACCATGAGGATCAAAGTCG
TCGAGGGAGGACCTCTGCCATTTGCCTTTGACATTCTTGCCACAAGCTTCATGTATGGCAGCAAGACTTT
TATCAAGCACACTAAAGGCATTCCTGATTTCTTTAAACAGTCCTTTCCTGAGGGTTTTACTTGGGAAAGA
GTTACAAGATACGAAGATGGTGGAGTCTTTACCGTTATGCAGGACACCAGCCTTGAAGATGGCTGTCTCG
TTTACCACGCCAAAGTCACTGGGGTAAACTTTCCCTCCAATGGTGCCGTGATGCAGAAGAAGACCAAGGG
TTGGGAGCCAAATACAGAGATGCTGTATCCAGCAGATGGTGGTCTGAGGGGATACTCTCAAATGGCACTG
AATGTTGATGGTGGTGGCTATCTGTCTTGCTCTTTCGAAACAACTTACAGGTCAAAAAAGACCGTCGAGA
ACTTCAAGATGCCCGGTTTCCATTTTGTTGATCACCGCCTGGAAAGGTTAGAGGAAAGTGACAAGGAAAT
GTTCGTAGTACAACACGAACACGCAGTTGCCAAGTTCTGTGACCTTCCATCCAAACTGGGACGTCTTTGA
AAGGGTGGGCGCGCCGACCCAGCTTTCTTGTACAAAGTGGTTTACCCATACGATGTTCCAGATTACGCTT
GAGAGCTCGCATAATTCTCAACACAACATATACAAAACAAACGAATCTCAAGCAATCAAGCATTCTACTT
CTATTGCAGCAATTTAAATCATTTCTTTTAAAGCAAAAGCAATTTTCTGAAAATTTTCACCATTTACGAA
CGATAGCCATGGCACTCATCTTTGGCACAGTCAACGCTAACATCCTGAAGGAAGTGTTCGGTGGAGCTCG
GTACCCGGGGATCCTCTAGAGTCCGCAAAAATCACCAGTCTCTCTCTACAAATCTATCTCTCTCTATTTT
TCTCCAGAATAATGTGTGAGTAGTTCCCAGATAAGGGAATTAGGGTTCTTATAGGGTTTCGCTCATGTGT
TGAGCATATAAGAAACCCTTAGTATGTATTTGTATTTGTAAAATACTTCTATCAATAAAATTTCTAATTC
CTAAAACCAAAATCCAGTGACCTGCAGGCATGCAAGCTTGGCACTGGCCCTACGCGGCAGGTCTCATCAA
GACGATCTACCCGAGTAATAATCTCCAGGAGATCAAATACCTTCCCAAGAAGGTTAAAGATGCAGTCAAA
AGATTCAGGACTAACTGCATCAAGAACACAGAGAAAGATATATTTCTCAAGATCAGAAGTACTATTCCAG
TATGGACGATTCAAGGCTTGCTTCATAAACCAAGGCAAGTAATAGAGATTGGAGTCTCTAAGAAAGTAGT
TCCTACTGAATCAAAGGCCATGGAGTCAAAAATTCAGATCGAGGATCTAACAGAACTCGCCGTGAAGACT
GGCGAACAGTTCATACAGAGTCTTTTACGACTCAATGACAAGAAGAAAATCTTCGTCAACATGGTGGAGC
ACGACACTCTCGTCTACTCCAAGAATATCAAAGATACAGTCTCAGAAGACCAAAGGGCTATTGAGACTTT
TCAACAAAGGGTAATATCGGGAAACCTCCTCGGATTCCATTGCCCAGCTATCTGTCACTTCATCAAAAGG
ACAGTAGAAAAGGAAGGTGGCACCTACAAATGCCATCATTGCGATAAAGGAAAGGCTATCGTTCAAGATG
CCCCTGCCGACAGTGGTCCCAAAGATGGACCCCCACCCACGAGGAGCATCGTGGAAAAAGAAGACGTTCC
AACCACGTCTTCAAAGCAAGTGGATTGATGTGATATCTCCACTGACGTAAGGGATGACGCACAATCCCAC
TATCCTTCGCAAGACCCTTCCTCTATATAAGGAAGTTCATTTCATTTGGAGAGGACTCCGGTATTTTTAC
AACAATTACCACAACAAAACAAACAACAAACAACATTACAATTTACTATTCTAGTCGACCTGCAGGCGGC
CGCACTAGTGATATCACAAGTTTGTACAAAAAAGCAGGCTCCGCGGCCGCCCCCTTCACCATGTTTCTTA
GGAATTGTAATTTCATTCAAAATAAATTTTATTCTAAGCTGAGTTTTGATTCAAAACTAGTGTGCTTGGG
CTCATTATCTCTGTTTGTTCACCCTAGTGGTGCTCGTGGGTGTGAACTTAAATCAGATAAGATGAATGGT
TCGGGTTCAACTGAAGTAAATTGTAAACCAGCCGTGCGTTCCTCCGAAATAGAGTTGCCCGATGCTGAGC
CTGGGAAGGTTATGTTGAAGGGTGGGCGCGCCGACCCAGCTTTCTTGTACAAAGTGGTGATATCAATGGT
GAGCAAGGGCGAGGAGCTGTTCACCGGGGTGGTGCCCATCCTGGTCGAGCTGGACGGCGACGTAAACGGC
CACAAGTTCAGCGTGTCCGGCGAGGGCGAGGGCGATGCCACCTACGGCAAGCTGACCCTGAAGTTCATCT
GCACCACCGGCAAGCTGCCCGTGCCCTGGCCCACCCTCGTGACCACCCTGACCTACGGCGTGCAGTGCTT
CAGCCGCTACCCCGACCACATGAAGCAGCACGACTTCTTCAAGTCCGCCATGCCCGAAGGCTACGTCCAG
GAGCGCACCATCTTCTTCAAGGACGACGGCAACTACAAGACCCGCGCCGAGGTGAAGTTCGAGGGCGACA
CCCTGGTGAACCGCATCGAGCTGAAGGGCATCGACTTCAAGGAGGACGGCAACATCCTGGGGCACAAGCT
GGAGTACAACTACAACAGCCACAACGTCTATATCATGGCCGACAAGCAGAAGAACGGCATCAAGGTGAAC
TTCAAGATCCGCCACAACATCGAGGACGGCAGCGTGCAGCTCGCCGACCACTACCAGCAGAACACCCCCA
TCGGCGACGGCCCCGTGCTGCTGCCCGACAACCACTACCTGAGCACCCAGTCCGCCCTGAGCAAAGACCC
CAACGAGAAGCGCGATCACATGGTCCTGCTGGAGTTCGTGACCGCCGCCGGGATCACTCTCGGCATGGAC
GAGCTGTACAAGTAACCGCGGCCATGCTAGAGTCCGCAAAAATCACCAGTCTCTCTCTACAAATCTATCT
CTCTCTATTTTTCTCCAGAATAATGTGTGAGTAGTTCCCAGATAAGGGAATTAGGGTTCTTATAGGGTTT
CGCTCATGTGTTGAGCATATAAGAAACCCTTAGTATGTATTTGTATTTGTAAAATACTTCTATCAATAAA
ATTTCTAATTCCTAAAACCAAAATCCAGTGACCTGCAGGCATGCGACGTCGGGCCCTCTAGAGGATCCCC
GGGTACCGCGAATTATCGATCATGAGCGGAGAATTAAGGGAGTCACGTTATGACCCCCGCCGATGACGCG
GGACAAGCCGTTTTACGTTTGGAACTGACAGAACCGCAACGTTGAAGGAGCCACTGAGCCGCGGGTTTCT
GGAGTTTAATGAGCTAAGCACATACGTCAGAAACCATTATTGCGCGTTCAAAAGTCGCCTAAGGTCACTA
TCAGCTAGCAAATATTTCTTGTCAAAAATGCTCCACTGACGTTCCATAAATTCCCCTCGGTATCCAATTA
GAGTCTCATATTCACTCTCAACTCGATCGAGGCATGATTGAACAAGATGGATTGCACGCAGGTTCTCCGG
CCGCTTGGGTGGAGAGGCTATTCGGCTATGACTGGGCACAACAGACAATCGGCTGCTCTGATGCCGCCGT
GTTCCGGCTGTCAGCGCAGGGGCGCCCGGTTCTTTTTGTCAAGACCGACCTGTCCGGTGCCCTGAATGAA
CTCCAAGACGAGGCAGCGCGGCTATCGTGGCTGGCCACGACGGGCGTTCCTTGCGCAGCTGTGCTCGACG
TTGTCACTGAAGCGGGAAGGGACTGGCTGCTATTGGGCGAAGTGCCGGGGCAGGATCTCCTGTCATCTCA
CCTTGCTCCTGCCGAGAAAGTATCCATCATGGCTGATGCAATGCGGCGGCTGCATACGCTTGATCCGGCT
ACCTGCCCATTCGACCACCAAGCGAAACATCGCATCGAGCGAGCACGTACTCGGATGGAAGCCGGTCTTG
TCGATCAGGATGATCTGGACGAAGAGCATCAGGGGCTCGCGCCAGCCGAACTGTTCGCCAGGCTCAAGGC
GCGGATGCCCGACGGCGAGGATCTCGTCGTGACCCACGGCGATGCCTGCTTGCCGAATATCATGGTGGAA
AATGGCCGCTTTTCTGGATTCATCGACTGTGGCCGGCTGGGTGTGGCGGACCGCTATCAGGACATAGCGT
TGGCTACCCGTGATATTGCTGAAGAGCTTGGCGGCGAATGGGCTGACCGCTTCCTCGTGCTTTACGGTAT
CGCCGCTCCCGATTCGCAGCGCATCGCCTTCTATCGCCTTCTTGACGAGTTCTTCTGAGCGGGACTCTGG
GGTTCGGACTCTAGCTAGAGTCAAGCAGATCGTTCAAACATTTGGCAATAAAGTTTCTTAAGATTGAATC
CTGTTGCCGGTCTTGCGATGATTATCATATAATTTCTGTTGAATTACGTTAAGCATGTAATAATTAACAT
GTAATGCATGACGTTATTTATGAGATGGGTTTTTATGATTAGAGTCCCGCAATTATACATTTAATACGCG
ATAGAAAACAAAATATAGCGCGCAAACTAGGATAAATTATCGCGCGCGGTGTCATCTATGTTACTAGATC
GACCGGCATGCAAGCTGATAATTCAATTCGGCGTTAATTCAGTACATTAAAAACGTCCGCAATGTGTTAT
TAAGTTGTCTAAGCGTCAATTTGTTTACACCACAATATATCCTGCCACCAGCCAGCCAACAGCTCCCCGA
CCGGCAGCTCGGCACAAAATCACCACTCGATACAGGCAGCCCATCAGTCCGGGACGGCGTCAGCGGGAGA
GCCGTTGTAAGGCGGCAGACTTTGCTCATGTTACCGATGCTATTCGGAAGAACGGCAACTAAGCTGCCGG
GTTTGAAACACGGATGATCTCGCGGAGGGTAGCATGTTGATTGTAACGATGACAGAGCGTTGCTGCCTGT
GATCAATTCGGGCACGAACCCAGTGGACATAAGCCTGTTCGGTTCGTAAGCTGTAATGCAAGTAGCGTAT
GCGCTCACGCAACTGGTCCAGAACCTTGACCGAACGCAGCGGTGGTAACGGCGCAGTGGCGGTTTTCATG
GCTTGTTATGACTGTTTTTTTGGGGTACAGTCTATGCCTCGGGCATCCAAGCAGCAAGCGCGTTACGCCG
TGGGTCGATGTTTGATGTTATGGAGCAGCAACGATGTTACGCAGCAGGGCAGTCGCCCTAAAACAAAGTT
AAACATCATGGGGGAAGCGGTGATCGCCGAAGTATCGACTCAACTATCAGAGGTAGTTGGCGTCATCGAG
CGCCATCTCGAACCGACGTTGCTGGCCGTACATTTGTACGGCTCCGCAGTGGATGGCGGCCTGAAGCCAC
ACAGTGATATTGATTTGCTGGTTACGGTGACCGTAAGGCTTGATGAAACAACGCGGCGAGCTTTGATCAA
CGACCTTTTGGAAACTTCGGCTTCCCCTGGAGAGAGCGAGATTCTCCGCGCTGTAGAAGTCACCATTGTT
GTGCACGACGACATCATTCCGTGGCGTTATCCAGCTAAGCGCGAACTGCAATTTGGAGAATGGCAGCGCA
ATGACATTCTTGCAGGTATCTTCGAGCCAGCCACGATCGACATTGATCTGGCTATCTTGCTGACAAAAGC
AAGAGAACATAGCGTTGCCTTGGTAGGTCCAGCGGCGGAGGAACTCTTTGATCCGGTTCCTGAACAGGAT
CTATTTGAGGCGCTAAATGAAACCTTAACGCTATGGAACTCGCCGCCCGACTGGGCTGGCGATGAGCGAA
ATGTAGTGCTTACGTTGTCCCGCATTTGGTACAGCGCAGTAACCGGCAAAATCGCGCCGAAGGATGTCGC
TGCCGACTGGGCAATGGAGCGCCTGCCGGCCCAGTATCAGCCCGTCATACTTGAAGCTAGACAGGCTTAT
CTTGGACAAGAAGAAGATCGCTTGGCCTCGCGCGCAGATCAGTTGGAAGAATTTGTCCACTACGTGAAAG
GCGAGATCACCAAGGTAGTCGGCAAATAATGTCTAGCTAGAAATTCGTTCAAGCCGACGCCGCTTCGCGG
CGCGGCTTAACTCAAGCGTTAGATGCACTAAGCACATAATTGCTCACAGCCAAACTATCAGGTCAAGTCT
GCTTTTATTATTTTTAAGCGTGCATAATAAGCCCTACACAAATTGGGAGATATATCATGCATGACCAAAA
TCCCTTAACGTGAGTTTTCGTTCCACTGAGCGTCAGACCCCGTAGAAAAGATCAAAGGATCTTC
